Addgene plasmid #29700: FL-fibulin-3 pcDNA4
Depositing lab: Mariano Viapiano. Depositing organization: Ohio State University. Publication: Fibulin-3 is uniquely upregulated in malignant gliomas and promotes tumor cell motility and invasion. Hu B, Thirtamara-Rajamani KK, Sim H, Viapiano MS. Mol Cancer Res. 2009 Nov . 7(11):1756-70. 10.1158/1541-7786.MCR-09-0207 PubMed 19887559.
Backbone
  Vector backbone: pcDNA4.1
  Backbone manufacturer: invitrogen
  Backbone size w/o insert (bp): 5000
  Vector type: Mammalian Expression
  Selectable markers: Zeocin
Growth in bacteria
  Bacterial resistance: Ampicillin, 100 μg/mL
  Growth temperature: 37°C
  Growth strain: DH5alpha
  Copy number: High Copy
Gene/Insert
  Gene/Insert name: EFEMP1 (alt name: fibulin-3)
  Species: H. sapiens (human)
  Insert size (bp): 1479
  Entrez Gene: EFEMP1 (a.k.a. ARCL1D, DHRD, DRAD, FBLN3, FBNL, FIBL-3, GLC1H, MLVT, MTLV, S1-5)
  Cloning method: Restriction Enzyme; 5′ cloning site EcoRI (not destroyed); 3′ cloning site XhoI (not destroyed)
  Sequencing primers: 5′ T7; 3′ BGH reverse
Terms and licenses: Academic/Nonprofit Terms; Industry Terms: Not Available to Industry
How to cite: FL-fibulin-3 pcDNA4 was a gift from Mariano Viapiano (Addgene plasmid # 29700 ; http://n2t.net/addgene:29700 ; RRID:Addgene_29700)
