[The description below was written by a language model from this plasmid's Addgene catalogue record.]
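Description:
FL-fibulin-3 pcDNA4 is a mammalian expression plasmid that carries the full-length human EFEMP1 coding sequence, which encodes the secreted extracellular matrix glycoprotein fibulin-3. The insert of about 1.5 kb sits in a commercial pcDNA4-series backbone of roughly 5 kb. It was placed between EcoRI and XhoI sites, both of which remain intact, so the cDNA can be excised or transferred to other vectors. The plasmid is maintained in E. coli as a high-copy replicon under ampicillin selection. It also carries a Zeocin marker, which allows selection of stably transfected mammalian cells.

The record does not include a feature table and does not name the promoter or the polyadenylation signal. The listed sequencing primers, T7 forward and BGH reverse, indicate that a T7 priming site and a bovine growth hormone polyadenylation region flank the cloning site. This layout is typical of pcDNA-family vectors, which normally drive the insert from a strong constitutive viral promoter such as CMV, but that should be checked against the sequence. The record lists no epitope tags or fusion partners, so it is unclear whether the protein is expressed untagged or in frame with any backbone-encoded C-terminal tag.

The associated publication reports that fibulin-3 is upregulated in malignant gliomas and promotes tumor cell motility and invasion. The construct therefore fits transient or stable overexpression of full-length fibulin-3 in cultured mammalian cells, for example to study its effects on glioma cell migration, invasion and interactions with the extracellular matrix.
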