>Addgene plasmid #29700 | FL-fibulin-3 pcDNA4 | addgene partial sequence | sequence record 35127 | 29700 with BGH-rev
GACCGGTACGCGTAGAATCGAGACCGAGGAGAGGGTTAGGGATAGGCTTACCTTCGAAGGGCCCTCTAGA
CTCGAGTTTTTTTTTTTTTTTTTTCTAAAGAAATATATCTTTATTGACCTTTTCCATTTTCTTACAAAGC
AGTTAAAAACTCATTCTTACCCTTGCATGCTATTCAATGGTTATGATGGCTGCCTCCTTATGAGACTGTT
AGTGGAGCTCTAGTAAGTTTCCTTAAGCACCACAGAAGATCATCATTGCTTGGTCCCACTTTTATAGGAA
AGAATCCAAGTTTCACCAGATAGTGTATACTTAGCTCTCTTGAAGAAGACCAGTTTAGTGGATTAATGTC
TAATTTACATATAGTAATAAAGACAAACTTTGAATCTTTACATATTAAATGCCCACTTTATACCATGGTG
TAATTGTTTGAATTATGGGTGAGTGTACAGTATAGAGATGTAGATGCACTAGATATATCTATAAATAAAA
TAGTGCTTTAAGGTAACAATATTCTTTGGCTGACTTAAATGCCTGTGGTTGACTCTTAGAAAAGACTAAA
ATGAAAATGGCCCCACTATTATTGTCAATCTTAACACAGAGCTTGTGCGGAAGGTCCCTATACTGCTGAC
TGTCAGCATCTCCAGGTCCACGATATGTTCTCTTGGTCCTGATAATGACTTCACGAGCACAAGCATTGCA
CTTACAGGACTTGTTTGTCGTAGGTAGAACTCTCCATTTTCATTTCCAGATTTAATCCGAAAAGTATTGA
TGGTGTTGGCATAAATAGTTGTGGCCTGTATCTGGAAGATGTCTGATGGCACAGACCTATCANATCGGAT
GCTCATGTATTTGTAGACTATTGACTGGGGCAGTTCTCGGCACATGGCATTTGA
