>Addgene plasmid #29700 | FL-fibulin-3 pcDNA4 | addgene partial sequence | sequence record 81639 | CMV-F 5'-CGCAAATGGGCGGTAGGCGTG-3'
GAGAACCCACTGCTTACTGGCTTATCGAAATTAATACGACTCACTATAGGGAGACCCAAGCTGGCTAGCG
TTTAAACTTACGCTTGGTACCGAGCTCGGATCCACTAGTCCAGTGTGGTGGAATTCGGCACGAGGCCCTC
CCCTGCGCACTCCCCTCGCTGCCCGGGCCCGGAGCGCAGCGCGGCCGCACAGATTCACAATGTTGAAAGC
CCTTTTCCTAACTATGCTGACTCTGGCGCTGGTCAAGTCACAGGACACCGAAGAAACCATCACGTACACG
CAATGCACTGACGGATATGAGTGGGATCCTGTGAGACAGCAATGCAAAGATATTGATGAATGTGACATTG
TCCCAGACGCTTGTAAAGGTGGAATGAAGTGTGTCAACCACTATGGAGGATACCTCTGCCTTCCGAAAAC
AGCCCAGATTATTGTCAATAATGAACAGCCTCAGCAGGAAACACAACCAGCAGAAGGAACCTCAGGGGCA
ACCACCGGGGTTGTAGCTGCCAGCAGCATGGCAACCAGTGGAGTGTTGCCCGGGGGTGGTTTTGTGGCCA
GTGCTGCTGCAGTCGCAGGCCCTGAAATGCAGACTGGCCGAAATAACTTTGTCATCCGGCGGAACCCAGC
TGACCCTCAGCGCATTCCCTCCAACCCTTCCCACCGTATCCAGTGTGCAGCAGGCTACGAGCAAAGTGAA
CACAACGTGTGCCAAGACATAGACGAGTGCACTGCAGGGACGCACAACTGTAGAGCAGACCAAGTGTGCA
TCAATTTACGGGGATCCTTTGCATGTCAGTGCCCTCCTGGATATCAGAAGCGAGGGGAGCAGTGCGTAGA
CATAGATGAATGTACCATCCCTCCATATTGCCACCAAA
